Addgene plasmid #48390: pFUSB4_ACCG
Depositing lab: Stephen Ekker. Depositing organization: Mayo Foundation for Medical Education and Research. Publication: High Efficiency In Vivo Genome Engineering with a Simplified 15-RVD GoldyTALEN Design. Ma AC, Lee HB, Clark KJ, Ekker SC. PLoS One. 2013 May 29;8(5):e65259. doi: 10.1371/journal.pone.0065259. Print 2013. PubMed 23734242.
Backbone
  Vector backbone: pFUS_B4
  Vector type: Mammalian Expression, TALEN
Growth in bacteria
  Bacterial resistance: Spectinomycin, 50 μg/mL
  Growth temperature: 37°C
  Growth strain: Top10
  Copy number: Unknown
Gene/Insert
  Gene/Insert name: RVD sequence: NI HD HD NN
  Species: Synthetic
  Cloning method: Unknown
  Sequencing primers: 5′ ttgatgcctggcagttccct; 3′ cgaaccgaacaggcttatgt
Terms and licenses: Academic/Nonprofit Terms; Industry Terms: Not Available to Industry
Depositor comments: Plasmid was created using Golden Gate cloning.
How to cite: pFUSB4_ACCG was a gift from Stephen Ekker (Addgene plasmid # 48390 ; http://n2t.net/addgene:48390 ; RRID:Addgene_48390)
