[The description below was written by a language model from this plasmid's Addgene catalogue record and pLannotate feature annotations shown in this document.]
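Description:
pFUSB4_ACCG is a small (about 2.9 kb) bacterial intermediate plasmid from a Golden Gate TALEN assembly system, built on the pFUS_B4 array vector. It carries a pre-assembled block of four synthetic TAL effector repeats whose repeat-variable diresidues are NI, HD, HD and NN. By the standard TALE code these recognise A, C, C and G respectively, which gives the plasmid its name. Although the catalogue files it under mammalian expression and TALEN vectors, the annotated features show no eukaryotic promoter, nuclease domain or polyadenylation signal, so it appears to be a cloning component rather than an expression construct in its own right.

The plasmid is propagated in E. coli from a high-copy ColE1/pUC-type origin and selected with spectinomycin through the aadA aminoglycoside adenylyltransferase gene (SmR). Upstream of this gene lie a fragment of a class 1 integron Pc promoter and a remnant of a gentamicin acetyltransferase gene. Short lacZα and lacI fragments are also annotated, as are the rrnB T1 and T2 terminators. The lacZα fragment is plausibly what remains after the repeat array was cloned in, though the record does not say so. The automated annotation does not label the TAL repeat array itself, so its position is not given in the feature table.

The depositor notes that the plasmid was made by Golden Gate cloning. The associated work describes a simplified 15-RVD GoldyTALEN design for in vivo genome engineering. Pre-built four-repeat modules like this one would be combined with other repeat-array plasmids and a final TALEN backbone, shortening the assembly of custom nucleases.
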