Features (pLannotate 1.2.2; 8 found; start..end, strand, type, name):
      3..39      -  CDS            lacZα (fragment): LacZα fragment of β-galactosidase; lacZ fragment
    596..619     +  promoter       Pc promoter (fragment): intI1 (promoter lies within the coding sequence); class 1 integron promoter
    795..851     +  CDS            GmR (fragment): gentamycin acetyltransferase; aacC1; confers resistance to gentamycin
    858..1649    +  CDS            SmR: aminoglycoside adenylyltransferase (Murphy, 1985); aadA; confers resistance to spectinomycin and streptomycin
   1742..2330    +  rep_origin     ori: high-copy-number ColE1/pMB1/pBR322/pUC origin of replication
   2513..2605    +  CDS            lacI (fragment): lac repressor; lacI; The lac repressor binds to the lac operator to inhibit transcription in E. coli. This inhibition can be relieved by adding lactose or isopropyl-β-D-thiogalactopyranoside (IPTG).
   2660..2687    -  terminator     rrnB T2 terminator: transcription terminator T2 from the E. coli rrnB gene
   2819..2862    +  terminator     rrnB T1 terminator: Escherichia coli rrnB; transcription terminator T1 from the E. coli rrnB gene
>Addgene plasmid #48390 | pFUSB4_ACCG | depositor full sequence | sequence record 70090 | Full Sequence
ATGTTTTCCCAGTCACGACGTTGTAAAACGACGGCCAGTCTTAAGCGTCTCATGGCCTGACCCCGGACCA
AGTGGTGGCCTATCGCCAGCAACATTGGCGGCAAGCAAGCGCTCGAAACGGTGCAGCGGCTGTTGCCGGT
GCTGTGCCAGGACCATGGCCTGACTCCGGACCAAGTGGTGGCTATCGCCAGCCACGATGGCGGCAAGCAA
GCGCTCGAAACGGTGCAGCGGCTGTTGCCGGTGCTGTGCCAGGACCATGGCCTGACTCCGGACCAAGTGG
TGGCTATCGCCAGCCACGATGGCGGCAAGCAAGCGCTCGAAACGGTGCAGCGGCTGTTGCCGGTGCTGTG
CCAGGACCATGGCCTGACCCCGGACCAAGTGGTGGCTATCGCCAGCAACAATGGCGGCAAGCAAGCGCTC
GAAACGGTGCAGCGGCTGTTGCCGGTGCTGTGCCAGGACCATGGCCTGACCCCGGACCAAGTGGTGGCTA
TCGAGACGTCTAGACCAGCCAGGACAGAAATGCCTCGACTTCGCTGCTACCCAAGGTTGCCGGGTGACGC
ACACCGTGGAAACGGATGAAGGCACGAACCCAGTGGACATAAGCCTGTTCGGTTCGTAAGCTGTAATGCA
AGTAGCGTATGCGCTCACGCAACTGGTCCAGAACCTTGACCGAACGCAGCGGTGGTAACGGCGCAGTGGC
GGTTTTCATGGCTTGTTATGACTGTTTTTTTGGGGTACAGTCTATGCCTCGGGCATCCAAGCAGCAAGCG
CGTTACGCCGTGGGTCGATGTTTGATGTTATGGAGCAGCAACGATGTTACGCAGCAGGGCAGTCGCCCTA
AAACAAAGTTAAACATTATGAGGGAAGCGGTGATCGCCGAAGTATCGACTCAACTATCAGAGGTAGTTGG
CGTCATCGAGCGCCATCTCGAACCGACGTTGCTGGCCGTACATTTGTACGGCTCCGCAGTGGATGGCGGC
CTGAAGCCACACAGTGATATTGATTTGCTGGTTACGGTGACCGTAAGGCTTGATGAAACAACGCGGCGAG
CTTTGATCAACGACCTTTTGGAAACTTCGGCTTCCCCTGGAGAGAGCGAGATTCTCCGCGCTGTAGAAGT
CACCATTGTTGTGCACGACGACATCATTCCGTGGCGTTATCCAGCTAAGCGCGAACTGCAATTTGGAGAA
TGGCAGCGCAATGACATTCTTGCAGGTATCTTCGAGCCAGCCACGATCGACATTGATCTGGCTATCTTGC
TGACAAAAGCAAGAGAACATAGCGTTGCCTTGGTAGGTCCAGCGGCGGAGGAACTCTTTGATCCGGTTCC
TGAACAGGATCTATTTGAGGCGCTAAATGAAACCTTAACGCTATGGAACTCGCCGCCCGACTGGGCTGGC
GATGAGCGAAATGTAGTGCTTACGTTGTCCCGCATTTGGTACAGCGCAGTAACCGGCAAAATCGCGCCGA
AGGATGTCGCTGCCGACTGGGCAATGGAGCGCCTGCCGGCCCAGTATCAGCCCGTCATACTTGAAGCTAG
ACAGGCTTATCTTGGACAAGAAGAAGATCGCTTGGCCTCGCGCGCAGATCAGTTGGAAGAATTTGTCCAC
TACGTGAAAGGCGAGATCACCAAGGTAGTCGGCAAATAACCCTCGAGCCACCCATGACCAAAATCCCTTA
ACGTGAGTTACGCGTCGTTCCACTGAGCGTCAGACCCCGTAGAAAAGATCAAAGGATCTTCTTGAGATCC
TTTTTTTCTGCGCGTAATCTGCTGCTTGCAAACAAAAAAACCACCGCTACCAGCGGTGGTTTGTTTGCCG
GATCAAGAGCTACCAACTCTTTTTCCGAAGGTAACTGGCTTCAGCAGAGCGCAGATACCAAATACTGTCC
TTCTAGTGTAGCCGTAGTTAGGCCACCACTTCAAGAACTCTGTAGCACCGCCTACATACCTCGCTCTGCT
AATCCTGTTACCAGTGGCTGCTGCCAGTGGCGATAAGTCGTGTCTTACCGGGTTGGACTCAAGACGATAG
TTACCGGATAAGGCGCAGCGGTCGGGCTGAACGGGGGGTTCGTGCACACAGCCCAGCTTGGAGCGAACGA
CCTACACCGAACTGAGATACCTACAGCGTGAGCATTGAGAAAGCGCCACGCTTCCCGAAGGGAGAAAGGC
GGACAGGTATCCGGTAAGCGGCAGGGTCGGAACAGGAGAGCGCACGAGGGAGCTTCCAGGGGGAAACGCC
TGGTATCTTTATAGTCCTGTCGGGTTTCGCCACCTCTGACTTGAGCGTCGATTTTTGTGATGCTCGTCAG
GGGGGCGGAGCCTATGGAAAAACGCCAGCAACGCGGCCTTTTTACGGTTCCTGGCCTTTTGCTGGCCTTT
TGCTCACATGTTCTTTCCTGCGTTATCCCCTGATTCTGTGGATAACCGTATTACCGCCTTTGAGTGAGCT
GATACCGCTCGCCGCAGCCGAACGACCGAGCGCAGCGAGTCAGTGAGCGAGGAAGCGGAAGAGCGCCCAA
TACGCAAACCGCCTCTCCCCGCGCGTTGGCCGATTCATTAATGCAGCTGGCACGACAGGTTTCCCGACTG
GAAAGCGGGCAGTGAGCGCAACGCAATTAATACGCGTACCGCTAGCCAGGAAGAGTTTGTAGAAACGCAA
AAAGGCCATCCGTCAGGATGGCCTTCTGCTTAGTTTGATGCCTGGCAGTTTATGGCGGGCGTCCTGCCCG
CCACCCTCCGGGCCGTTGCTTCACAACGTTCAAATCCGCTCCCGGCGGATTTGTCCTACTCAGGAGAGCG
TTCACCGACAAACAACAGATAAAACGAAAGGCCCAGTCTTCCGACTGAGCCTTTCGTTTTATTTGATGCC
TGGCAGTTCCCTACTCTCGCGTTAACGCTAGCATGG
