>Addgene plasmid #48390 | pFUSB4_ACCG | addgene partial sequence | sequence record 73069 | pCR8_F1 5'-ttgatgcctggcagttccct-3'
TCACGACGTTGTAAAACGACGGCCAGTCTTAAGCGTCTCATGGCCTGACCCCGGACCAAGTGGTGGCTAT
CGCCAGCAACATTGGCGGCAAGCAAGCGCTCGAAACGGTGCAGCGGCTGTTGCCGGTGCTGTGCCAGGAC
CATGGCCTGACTCCGGACCAAGTGGTGGCTATCGCCAGCCACGATGGCGGCAAGCAAGCGCTCGAAACGG
TGCAGCGGCTGTTGCCGGTGCTGTGCCAGGACCATGGCCTGACTCCGGACCAAGTGGTGGCTATCGCCAG
CCACGATGGCGGCAAGCAAGCGCTCGAAACGGTGCAGCGGCTGTTGCCGGTGCTGTGCCAGGACCATGGC
CTGACCCCGGACCAAGTGGTGGCTATCGCCAGCAACAATGGCGGCAAGCAAGCGCTCGAAACGGTGCAGC
GGCTGTTGCCGGTGCTGTGCCAGGACCATGGCCTGACCCCGGACCAAGTGGTGGCTATCGAGACGTCTAG
ACCAGCCAGGACAGAAATGCCTCGACTTCGCTGCTACCCAAGGTTGCCGGGTGACGCACACCGTGGAAAC
GGATGAAGGCACGAACCCAGTGGACATAAGCCTGTTCGGTTCGTAAGCTGTAATGCAAGTAGCGTATGCG
CTCACGCAACTGGTCCAGAACCTTGACCGAACGCAGCGGTGGTAACGGCGCAGTGGCGGTTTTCATGGCT
TGTTATGACTGTTTTTTTGGGGTACAGTCTATGCCTCGGGCATCCAAGCAGCAAGCGCGTTACGCCGTGG
GTCGATGTTTGATGTTATGGAGCAGCAACGATGTTACGCAGCAGGGCAGTCGCCCTAAAACAAAGTTAAA
CATTATGAGGGAAGCGGTGATCGCCGAAGTATCGACTCAACTATCAGAGGTAGTTGGCGTCATCGAGCGC
CATCTCGAACCGACGTTGCTGGCCGTACATTTGTACGGCTCCGCA
